>Addgene plasmid #224489 | pME-Sun1-2xsfGFP-6xMYC-pA (JDW 681) | addgene full sequence | sequence record 447418 | Addgene NGS Result
CTTTCCTGCGTTATCCCCTGATTCTGTGGATAACCGTATTACCGCCTTTGAGTGAGCTGATACCGCTCGC
CGCAGCCGAACGACCGAGCGCAGCGAGTCAGTGAGCGAGGAAGCGGAAGAGCGCCCAATACGCAAACCGC
CTCTCCCCGCGCGTTGGCCGATTCATTAATGCAGCTGGCACGACAGGTTTCCCGACTGGAAAGCGGGCAG
TGAGCGCAACGCAATTAATACGCGTACCGCTAGCCAGGAAGAGTTTGTAGAAACGCAAAAAGGCCATCCG
TCAGGATGGCCTTCTGCTTAGTTTGATGCCTGGCAGTTTATGGCGGGCGTCCTGCCCGCCACCCTCCGGG
CCGTTGCTTCACAACGTTCAAATCCGCTCCCGGCGGATTTGTCCTACTCAGGAGAGCGTTCACCGACAAA
CAACAGATAAAACGAAAGGCCCAGTCTTCCGACTGAGCCTTTCGTTTTATTTGATGCCTGGCAGTTCCCT
ACTCTCGCGTTAACGCTAGCATGGATGTTTTCCCAGTCACGACGTTGTAAAACGACGGCCAGTCTTAAGC
TCGGGCCCCAAATAATGATTTTATTTTGACTGATAGTGACCTGTTCGTTGCAACAAATTGATGAGCAATG
CTTTTTTATAATGCCAACTTTGTACAAAAAAGCAGGCTACTAGTGGCCGCTAGCGTTTGGGCTTAAGGGG
TCTATCGATGGGTCTGCGGCCGCACTACTGGCCGGCCACTACTACGCGTGCCACCATGGACTTTTCTCGG
CTGCACACGTACACCCCACCCCAGTGTGTGCCGGAGAACACTGGCTACACTTACGCACTCAGTTCTAGTT
ACTCGTCGGATGCTCTGGATTTTGAAACTGAGCACAAGTTGGAACCTGTATTTGACTCTCCAAGGATGTC
CCGCCGCAGCTTGCGTCTGGTCACAACAGCTTCGTACAGCAGTGGGGACAGCCAGGCTATTGATTCGCAC
ATTAGCACCAGCAGGGCCACCCCCGCCAAGGGGAGAGAAACCAGGACAGTCAAACAGAGAAGAAGTGCAA
GCAAGCCAGCTTTTAGTATCAACCACCTGTCAGGGAAGGGCTTGTCCTCGAGCACAAGCCATGACAGCTC
TTGCAGCCTGCGGAGTGCCACGGTGCTGCGGCACCCTGTGCTAGATGAGTCCCTGATTCGTGAGCAGACC
AAAGTGGACCACTTCTGGGGTCTCGATGATGATGGTGACCTTAAAGGTGGAAATAAAGCTGCCACTCAGG
GAAATGGTGAACTGGCAGCAGAGGTGGCGAGCAGCAATGGATACACTTGCCGTGACTGCAGGATGCTCTC
AGCGCGCACTGACGCACTCACAGCCCACTCTGCCATCCACGGGACCACCTCCAGGGTGTACTCCAGAGAC
AGGACTCTCAAACCACGCGGAGTGTCCTTTTACCTGGATAGGACTCTGTGGCTGGCCAAGTCCACCTCCT
CATCCTTTGCATCATTTATAGTTCAACTTTTCCAAGTGGTTTTAATGAAGCTCAATTTTGAAACTTACAA
ATTGAAAGGCTATGAATCCAGAGCTTATGAATCACAGAGCTATGAGACAAAGAGCCATGAGTCAGAAGCC
CATCTCGGTCACTGTGGGAGGATGACTGCCGGAGAACTTTCCAGAGTGGACGGGGAGTCCCTGTGCGATG
ACTGTAAGGGGAAGAAGCACCTTGAGATACACACAGCCACCCACTCGCAACTGCCCCAGCCACACAGGGT
GGCCGGGGCCATGGGGCGCCTCTGCATCTATACAGGTGACCTCTTGGTTCAAGCACTGCGAAGGACTAGA
GCTGCCGGGTGGTCTGTGGCCGAGGCCGTGTGGTCGGTGCTCTGGCTGGCTGTCTCTGCTCCAGGGAAGG
CAGCCTCGGGAACCTTCTGGTGGCTAGGGAGCGGCTGGTACCAATTTGTTACTTTGATTTCTTGGCTGAA
TGTCTTTCTTCTTACCAGGTGCCTTCGAAATATTTGCAAGGTTTTTGTCTTGCTCCTCCCACTCCTACTT
TTACTAGGTGCTGGTGTCTCCCTGTGGGGCCAGGGAAACTTCTTCTCACTCCTACCAGTGCTGAACTGGA
CGGCCATGCAGCCAACACAGAGGGTGGACGATTCCAAGGGCATGCATAGACCTGGCCCTCTTCCCCCGAG
CCCACCTCCAAAGGTTGATCACAAGGCTTCCCAGTGGCCTCAGGAGAGTGACATGGGGCAGAAGGTAGCT
TCTTTGAGTGCGCAGTGCCACAACCATGATGAGAGACTTGCAGAGCTGACAGTCCTGCTTCAGAAACTAC
AGATACGGGTAGACCAAGTGGATGACGGCAGGGAAGGGCTGTCACTGTGGGTCAAGAATGTGGTTGGACA
GCACCTGCAGGAGATGGGCACCATAGAACCACCTGATGCTAAGACTGACTTCATGACTTTCCACCATGAC
CATGAAGTGCGTCTCTCCAACTTGGAAGATGTTCTTAGAAAACTGACAGAAAAATCTGAGGCTATCCAGA
AGGAGCTGGAAGAAACCAAGCTGAAAGCAGGCAGCAGGGATGAAGAGCAGCCCCTCCTTGACCGTGTGCA
GCACCTAGAACTGGAACTGAACCTGTTGAAGTCACAGCTGTCAGACTGGCAGCATCTGAAGACCAGCTGT
GAGCAGGCTGGGGCCCGCATCCAGGAGACTGTGCAGCTCATGTTCTCTGAGGATCAGCAGGGCGGTTCCC
TCGAGTGGCTATTAGAGAAGCTTTCTTCTCGGTTCGTGAGCAAGGATGAGCTGCAGGTGCTCTTACATGA
CCTTGAGCTGAAACTGCTGCAGAATATCACACACCACATCACCGTGACAGGACAGGCCCCGACATCCGAG
GCTATTGTGTCTGCCGTGAATCAGGCAGGGATTTCAGGAATCACAGAAGCGCAAGCACATATCATTGTGA
ACAATGCTCTGAAGCTGTACTCCCAAGACAAGACGGGGATGGTGGACTTTGCTCTGGAGTCTGGAGGTGG
CAGCATCCTAAGCACTCGGTGCTCTGAGACCTATGAGACCAAGACGGCACTGCTGAGCCTGTTTGGGGTC
CCACTGTGGTACTTCTCACAGTCACCTCGAGTGGTGATCCAGCCCGACATCTACCCAGGGAATTGCTGGG
CGTTCAAAGGTTCCCAGGGGTACCTGGTGGTGCGGTTGTCCATGAAGATCTACCCAACCACATTCACCAT
GGAACACATTCCAAAGACACTATCACCCACTGGTAACATCTCCAGTGCCCCCAAAGACTTTGCAGTCTAT
GGACTGGAAACGGAGTATCAAGAAGAGGGGCAGCCTCTGGGACGGTTCACCTATGACCAGGAAGGAGACT
CACTCCAGATGTTCCACACACTGGAAAGACCTGACCAAGCCTTCCAGATAGTAGAGCTCCGGGTCCTGTC
CAACTGGGGCCACCCTGAGTACACTTGCCTCTACCGGTTCCGAGTCCACGGAGAGCCCATCCAGGGAGGC
GTGGCGCGCCTCGCCGCAGCCTCCGGCGGCGGAGGCTCTGGCGGAGGGGGCTCCCTCGCAGCAGCCTCTG
AATTCATGGTGAGCAAGGGCGAGGAGCTGTTCACCGGGGTGGTGCCCATCCTGGTCGAGCTGGACGGCGA
CGTAAACGGCCACAAGTTCAGCGTGCGCGGCGAGGGCGAGGGCGATGCCACCAACGGCAAGCTGACCCTG
AAGTTCATCTGCACCACCGGCAAGCTGCCCGTGCCCTGGCCCACCCTCGTGACCACCCTGACCTACGGCG
TGCAGTGCTTCAGCCGCTACCCCGACCACATGAAGCAGCACGACTTCTTCAAGTCCGCCATGCCCGAAGG
CTACGTCCAGGAGCGCACCATCAGCTTCAAGGACGACGGCACCTACAAGACCCGCGCCGAGGTGAAGTTC
GAGGGCGACACCCTGGTGAACCGCATCGAGCTGAAGGGCATCGACTTCAAGGAGGACGGCAACATCCTGG
GGCACAAGCTGGAGTACAACTTTAACAGCCACAACGTCTATATCACCGCCGACAAGCAGAAGAACGGCAT
CAAGGCCAACTTCAAGATCCGCCACAACGTGGAGGACGGCAGCGTGCAGCTCGCCGACCACTACCAGCAG
AACACCCCCATCGGCGACGGCCCCGTGCTGCTGCCCGACAACCACTACCTGAGCACCCAGTCCGTGCTGA
GCAAAGACCCCAACGAGAAGCGCGATCACATGGTCCTGCTGGAGTTCGTGACCGCCGCCGGGATCACTCT
CGGCATGGACGAGCTGTACAAGGGAGGCGGAGGTGCAAGATCTATGGTGAGCAAGGGCGAGGAGCTGTTC
ACCGGGGTGGTGCCCATCCTGGTCGAGCTGGACGGCGACGTAAACGGCCACAAGTTCAGCGTGCGCGGCG
AGGGCGAGGGCGATGCCACCAACGGCAAGCTGACCCTGAAGTTCATCTGCACCACCGGCAAGCTGCCCGT
GCCCTGGCCCACCCTCGTGACCACCCTGACCTACGGCGTGCAGTGCTTCAGCCGCTACCCCGACCACATG
AAGCAGCACGACTTCTTCAAGTCCGCCATGCCCGAAGGCTACGTCCAGGAGCGCACCATCAGCTTCAAGG
ACGACGGCACCTACAAGACCCGCGCCGAGGTGAAGTTCGAGGGCGACACCCTGGTGAACCGCATCGAGCT
GAAGGGCATCGACTTCAAGGAGGACGGCAACATCCTGGGGCACAAGCTGGAGTACAACTTTAACAGCCAC
AACGTCTATATCACCGCCGACAAGCAGAAGAACGGCATCAAGGCCAACTTCAAGATCCGCCACAACGTGG
AGGACGGCAGCGTGCAGCTCGCCGACCACTACCAGCAGAACACCCCCATCGGCGACGGCCCCGTGCTGCT
GCCCGACAACCACTACCTGAGCACCCAGTCCGTGCTGAGCAAAGACCCCAACGAGAAGCGCGATCACATG
GTCCTGCTGGAGTTCGTGACCGCCGCCGGGATCACTCTCGGCATGGACGAGCTGTACAAGAGATCTGAAT
TCGGCGGAGGATCCCCCGGGGGCCGCTCTGAGCAAAAGCTCATTTCTGAAGAGGACTTGAATGGAGAACA
GAAATTGATCAGTGAGGAAGACCTCAACGGTGAGCAGAAGTTAATATCCGAGGAGGATCTTAATAGTAGC
GGCAGTGGTAGCCGCTCTGAGCAAAAGCTCATTTCTGAAGAGGACTTGAATGGAGAACAGAAATTGATCA
GTGAGGAAGACCTCAACGGTGAGCAGAAGTTAATATCCGAGGAGGATCTTAATAGTAGCGGTTAATAAGC
TTCCTCGACTGTGCCTTCTAGTTGCCAGCCATCTGTTGTTTGCCCCTCCCCCGTGCCTTCCTTGACCCTG
GAAGGTGCCACTCCCACTGTCCTTTCCTAATAAAATGAGGAAATTGCATCGCATTGTCTGAGTAGGTGTC
ATTCTATTCTGGGGGGTGGGGTGGGGCAGGACAGCAAGGGGGAGGATTGGGAAGACAATAGCAGGCATGC
TGGGGATGCGGTGGGCTCTATGGCTTCTGAGCATAACGCGCTTAATTAAGGGGATCCGGGATATCGGGTC
TATTTAAATTCTGGGGGCCTTTAAGGCCGCGCGCGTCTAGAGTCTGGTACCGGGCCTAGGGGGCTCGAGG
GGTCTCCCAGCTTTCTTGTACAAAGTTGGCATTATAAGAAAGCATTGCTTATCAATTTGTTGCAACGAAC
AGGTCACTATCAGTCAAAATAAAATCATTATTTGCCATCCAGCTGATATCCCCTATAGTGAGTCGTATTA
CATGGTCATAGCTGTTTCCTGGCAGCTCTGGCCCGTGTCTCAAAATCTCTGATGTTACATTGCACAAGAT
AAAAATATATCATCATGAACAATAAAACTGTCTGCTTACATAAACAGTAATACAAGGGGTGTTATGAGCC
ATATTCAACGGGAAACGTCGAGGCCGCGATTAAATTCCAACATGGATGCTGATTTATATGGGTATAAATG
GGCTCGCGATAATGTCGGGCAATCAGGTGCGACAATCTATCGCTTGTATGGGAAGCCCGATGCGCCAGAG
TTGTTTCTGAAACATGGCAAAGGTAGCGTTGCCAATGATGTTACAGATGAGATGGTCAGACTAAACTGGC
TGACGGAATTTATGCCTCTTCCGACCATCAAGCATTTTATCCGTACTCCTGATGATGCATGGTTACTCAC
CACTGCGATCCCCGGAAAAACAGCATTCCAGGTATTAGAAGAATATCCTGATTCAGGTGAAAATATTGTT
GATGCGCTGGCAGTGTTCCTGCGCCGGTTGCATTCGATTCCTGTTTGTAATTGTCCTTTTAACAGCGATC
GCGTATTTCGTCTCGCTCAGGCGCAATCACGAATGAATAACGGTTTGGTTGATGCGAGTGATTTTGATGA
CGAGCGTAATGGCTGGCCTGTTGAACAAGTCTGGAAAGAAATGCATAAACTTTTGCCATTCTCACCGGAT
TCAGTCGTCACTCATGGTGATTTCTCACTTGATAACCTTATTTTTGACGAGGGGAAATTAATAGGTTGTA
TTGATGTTGGACGAGTCGGAATCGCAGACCGATACCAGGATCTTGCCATCCTATGGAACTGCCTCGGTGA
GTTTTCTCCTTCATTACAGAAACGGCTTTTTCAAAAATATGGTATTGATAATCCTGATATGAATAAATTG
CAGTTTCATTTGATGCTCGATGAGTTTTTCTAATCAGAATTGGTTAATTGGTTGTAACACTGGCAGAGCA
TTACGCTGACTTGACGGGACGGCGCAAGCTCATGACCAAAATCCCTTAACGTGAGTTACGCGTCGTTCCA
CTGAGCGTCAGACCCCGTAGAAAAGATCAAAGGATCTTCTTGAGATCCTTTTTTTCTGCGCGTAATCTGC
TGCTTGCAAACAAAAAAACCACCGCTACCAGCGGTGGTTTGTTTGCCGGATCAAGAGCTACCAACTCTTT
TTCCGAAGGTAACTGGCTTCAGCAGAGCGCAGATACCAAATACTGTTCTTCTAGTGTAGCCGTAGTTAGG
CCACCACTTCAAGAACTCTGTAGCACCGCCTACATACCTCGCTCTGCTAATCCTGTTACCAGTGGCTGCT
GCCAGTGGCGATAAGTCGTGTCTTACCGGGTTGGACTCAAGACGATAGTTACCGGATAAGGCGCAGCGGT
CGGGCTGAACGGGGGGTTCGTGCACACAGCCCAGCTTGGAGCGAACGACCTACACCGAACTGAGATACCT
ACAGCGTGAGCTATGAGAAAGCGCCACGCTTCCCGAAGGGAGAAAGGCGGACAGGTATCCGGTAAGCGGC
AGGGTCGGAACAGGAGAGCGCACGAGGGAGCTTCCAGGGGGAAACGCCTGGTATCTTTATAGTCCTGTCG
GGTTTCGCCACCTCTGACTTGAGCGTCGATTTTTGTGATGCTCGTCAGGGGGGCGGAGCCTATGGAAAAA
CGCCAGCAACGCGGCCTTTTTACGGTTCCTGGCCTTTTGCTGGCCTTTTGCTCACATGTT
Features (pLannotate 1.2.2; 15 found; start..end, strand, type, name):
    121..213     +  CDS            lacI (fragment): lac repressor; lacI; The lac repressor binds to the lac operator to inhibit transcription in E. coli. This inhibition can be relieved by adding lactose or isopropyl-β-D-thiogalactopyranoside (IPTG).
    268..295     -  terminator     rrnB T2 terminator: transcription terminator T2 from the E. coli rrnB gene
    427..470     +  terminator     rrnB T1 terminator: Escherichia coli rrnB; transcription terminator T1 from the E. coli rrnB gene
    517..553     -  CDS            lacZα (fragment): LacZα fragment of β-galactosidase; lacZ fragment
    569..668     +  protein_bind   attL1: mutant version of attL; recombination site for the Gateway® LR reaction LR Clonase™
    756..3494    +  CDS            Sun1: SUN1_MOUSE - Also known as Unc84a. Experimental evidence at protein level: Swiss-Prot protein existence level 1. Isoform 5 may be involved in nuclear remodeling during sperm head formation in spermatogenenis. A probable SUN1 isoform 5:SYNE3 LINC complex may tether spermatid nuclei to anterior cytoskeletal structures such as actin filaments present at membraneous junctions of spermatids and Sertoli cells. From Mus musculus (Mouse).
   3576..4292    +  CDS            superfolder GFP: GFP variant that folds robustly even when fused to poorly folded proteins (Pédelacq et al., 2006) mammalian codon-optimized
   4314..5030    +  CDS            superfolder GFP: GFP variant that folds robustly even when fused to poorly folded proteins (Pédelacq et al., 2006) mammalian codon-optimized
   5070..5099    +  CDS            Myc: Myc (human c-Myc proto-oncogene) epitope tag
   5199..5228    +  CDS            Myc: Myc (human c-Myc proto-oncogene) epitope tag
   5329..5553    +  polyA_signal   bGH poly(A) signal: bovine growth hormone polyadenylation signal
   5676..5774    -  protein_bind   attL2: mutant version of attL; recombination site for the Gateway® LR reaction LR Clonase™
   5792..5810    -  promoter       T7 promoter: promoter for bacteriophage T7 RNA polymerase
   5944..6753    +  CDS            KanR: aminoglycoside phosphotransferase; aph(3')-Ia; confers resistance to kanamycin in bacteria or G418 (Geneticin®) in eukaryotes
   6900..7488    +  rep_origin     ori: high-copy-number ColE1/pMB1/pBR322/pUC origin of replication
