[The description below was written by a language model from this plasmid's Addgene catalogue record and pLannotate feature annotations shown in this document.]
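Description:
pME-Sun1-2xsfGFP-6xMYC-pA (JDW 681) is a Gateway middle entry clone built on the pDONR221 backbone, about 7.6 kb in size. It is maintained in E. coli as a high-copy plasmid through a ColE1/pUC-type origin and is selected with kanamycin via an aminoglycoside phosphotransferase (KanR) gene. The backbone also carries the usual pDONR elements: rrnB T1 and T2 terminators upstream of the cassette, which insulate the insert from read-through transcription, a T7 promoter just outside attL2, and small remnant lacI and lacZα fragments with no functional role.

The payload lies between attL1 and attL2, the recombination sites used in LR Clonase reactions to transfer the cassette into a destination vector, typically alongside 5′ and 3′ entry clones in a MultiSite assembly. It encodes mouse Sun1, an inner nuclear membrane protein of the LINC complex, followed in the same orientation by two tandem copies of mammalian codon-optimized superfolder GFP and a Myc epitope array. The record describes six Myc tags, although the automated annotation detected only two. A bovine growth hormone polyadenylation signal follows the coding region inside the att sites, so the cassette supplies its own transcript termination. No eukaryotic promoter is present in the entry clone; expression depends on a promoter provided by the 5′ entry element or destination vector after recombination.

The fusion serves as a nuclear envelope reporter and affinity handle: Sun1 anchors the bright sfGFP signal and Myc epitopes at the nuclear membrane, marking the nuclei of expressing cells and providing tags suited to affinity capture. The plasmid belongs to a modular cloning toolbox intended for building transgenes in vertebrate model systems.
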