Addgene plasmid #224489: pME-Sun1-2xsfGFP-6xMYC-pA (JDW 681)
Purpose: Gateway compatible middle entry clone containing Sun1 reporter fusion to 2 copies of sfGFP and 6 MYC tags (Nuclear envelope reporter and affinity tag)
Depositing lab: Joshua Wythe. Depositing organization: University of Virginia. Publication: MultiSite Assembly of Gateway Induced Clones (MAGIC): a flexible cloning toolbox for use in vertebrate model systems. Gillespie WB 3rd, Zhang Y, Ruiz OE, Cerda J 3rd, Ortiz-Guzman J, Sherman M, Turner WD, Largoza G, Mosser LE, Fujimoto E, Chien CB, Kwan KM, Arenkiel BR, Devine WP, Wythe JD. Development. 2025 Nov 15;152(22):dev204308. doi: 10.1242/dev.204308. Epub 2025 Nov 13. PubMed 41230856.
Backbone
  Vector backbone: pDONR221
  Vector type: Gateway cloning
Growth in bacteria
  Bacterial resistance: Kanamycin, 50 μg/mL
  Growth temperature: 37°C
  Growth strain: DH5alpha
  Copy number: High Copy
Gene/Insert
  Gene/Insert name: Sun1-2xsfGFP-6xMYC-pA
  Species: Synthetic
  Cloning method: Restriction Enzyme; 5′ cloning site unknown (unknown if destroyed)
Terms and licenses: Academic/Nonprofit Terms; Industry Terms: Not Available to Industry
Depositor comments: Please visit https://doi.org/10.1101/2024.07.13.603267 for bioRxiv preprint.
How to cite: pME-Sun1-2xsfGFP-6xMYC-pA (JDW 681) was a gift from Joshua Wythe (Addgene plasmid # 224489 ; http://n2t.net/addgene:224489 ; RRID:Addgene_224489)
